Addgene plasmid #141746: TFORF0875
Purpose: Lentiviral vector for overexpressing transcription factor ORFs with unique 24-bp barcodes. Barcodes facilitate identification of transcription factors in pooled screens.
Depositing lab: Feng Zhang. Depositing organization: Broad Institute. Publication: A transcription factor atlas of directed differentiation. Joung J, Ma S, Tay T, Geiger-Schuller KR, Kirchgatterer PC, Verdine VK, Guo B, Arias-Garcia MA, Allen WE, Singh A, Kuksenko O, Abudayyeh OO, Gootenberg JS, Fu Z, Macrae RK, Buenrostro JD, Regev A, Zhang F. Cell. 2023 Jan 5;186(1):209-229.e26. doi: 10.1016/j.cell.2022.11.026. PubMed 36608654.
Backbone
  Vector backbone: pLX_TRC317
  Backbone manufacturer: Broad Institute Genetic Perturbation Platform
  Backbone size w/o insert (bp): 8264
  Vector type: Mammalian Expression, Lentiviral
  Selectable markers: Puromycin
Growth in bacteria
  Bacterial resistance: Ampicillin, 100 μg/mL
  Growth temperature: 37°C
  Growth strain: NEB Stable
  Copy number: High Copy
Gene/Insert
  Gene/Insert name: GLMP
  Species: H. sapiens (human)
  Insert size (bp): 1079
  Entrez Gene: GLMP (a.k.a. C1orf85, NCU-G1, lnc-UCID)
  Promoter: EF1a
  Cloning method: Unknown
  Sequencing primers: 5′ GGGTGGAGACTGAAGTTAGGCCAG; 3′ CACATAGCGTAAAAGGAGCAACATAG
Terms and licenses: Academic/Nonprofit Terms; Industry Terms: Not Available to Industry
Depositor comments: NM_001256609,ENST00000614643 . The transcription factor ORF portion of this plasmid was synthesized by Genewiz. Please test multiple small colonies in case of plasmid recombination. To make this collection available in a timely manner, a portion of this collection was not fully sequenced by Addgene. If an Addgene verified full plasmid sequence is not available, please contact us prior to placing an order to request the full sequence.
How to cite: TFORF0875 was a gift from Feng Zhang (Addgene plasmid # 141746 ; http://n2t.net/addgene:141746 ; RRID:Addgene_141746)
