[The description below was written by a language model from this plasmid's Addgene catalogue record and pLannotate feature annotations shown in this document.]
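Description:
TFORF0875 is a third-generation-style, self-inactivating lentiviral expression plasmid built on the pLX_TRC317 backbone and belonging to a barcoded library of human transcription factor open reading frames. It carries the human GLMP coding sequence (also known as C1orf85 or NCU-G1), a synthesized insert of about 1.1 kb corresponding to a specific annotated transcript isoform, in a total plasmid of roughly 9.3 kb. In bacteria it is maintained through a high-copy ColE1/pUC-type origin with ampicillin resistance from β-lactamase. An f1 origin and remnants of a lacZα/lac promoter cloning region flanked by T7 and T3 promoters are also present in the backbone. The depositor notes a risk of recombination, which is common for LTR-containing plasmids.

The viral genome is transcribed from an RSV promoter fused to a truncated HIV-1 5' LTR and contains the Ψ packaging signal with a gag fragment, the Rev response element for Rev-dependent nuclear export, a cPPT/CTS element that aids nuclear import, and a ΔU3 3' LTR that inactivates LTR promoter activity after integration, followed by an SV40 polyadenylation signal. Two expression units sit between the LTRs: an SV40 early promoter driving puromycin N-acetyltransferase for selection of transduced mammalian cells, and a strong constitutive EF-1α promoter driving GLMP, with a downstream WPRE to enhance transcript stability and expression. The record states that each library member has a unique 24-bp barcode, though its position is not annotated in the feature table; a short U6-promoter-like fragment between the ORF and WPRE is probably only a residual or primer-binding sequence. The construct is intended for overexpressing the ORF in mammalian cells, with the barcode allowing identification of the factor in pooled screens, such as those of directed differentiation.
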