Features (pLannotate 1.2.2; 31 found; start..end, strand, type, name):
      5..231     +  promoter       RSV promoter: Rous sarcoma virus enhancer/promoter
    232..412     +  LTR            5' LTR (truncated): truncated 5' long terminal repeat (LTR) from HIV-1
    459..584     +  misc_feature   HIV-1 Ψ: packaging signal of human immunodeficiency virus type 1
    568..931     +  CDS            HIV-1 gag (fragment): gag protein from human immunodeficiency virus 1; gag
   1077..1310    +  misc_feature   RRE: The Rev response element (RRE) of HIV-1 allows for Rev-dependent mRNA export from the nucleus to the cytoplasm.
   1687..1713    +  CDS            Rev (fragment): human immunodeficiency virus 1 (HIV-1) Rev protein; rev; enhances nuclear export of unspliced and incompletely spliced viral mRNAs
   1720..1743    +  promoter       SV40 promoter (fragment): SV40 early promoter
   1744..1815    +  promoter       SV40 promoter (fragment): SV40 enhancer and early promoter
   1839..1974    +  rep_origin     SV40 ori: SV40 origin of replication
   2020..2616    +  CDS            PuroR (fragment): puromycin N-acetyltransferase; pac from Streptomyces; confers resistance to puromycin
   2665..2782    +  misc_feature   cPPT/CTS: central polypurine tract and central termination sequence of HIV-1
   2847..2913    +  CDS            small t antigen (fragment): SV40 (simian virus 40) small t antigen
   2920..4098    +  promoter       EF-1α promoter: strong constitutive promoter for human elongation factor EF-1α
   4115..5089    +  CDS            GLMP (fragment): GLMP_HUMAN - Also known as C1orf85 From Homo sapiens (Human).
   5105..5158    +  promoter       U6 promoter (fragment): RNA polymerase III promoter for human U6 snRNA
   5200..5788    +  misc_feature   WPRE: woodchuck hepatitis virus posttranscriptional regulatory element
   5839..5858    +  misc_feature   cPPT/CTS (fragment): central polypurine tract and central termination sequence of HIV-1
   5860..6093    +  LTR            3' LTR (ΔU3): self-inactivating 3' long terminal repeat (LTR) from HIV-1
   6171..6292    +  polyA_signal   SV40 poly(A) signal: SV40 polyadenylation signal
   6332..6467    +  rep_origin     SV40 ori: SV40 origin of replication
   6488..6506    -  promoter       T7 promoter: promoter for bacteriophage T7 RNA polymerase
   6514..6669    +  CDS            lacZα (fragment): LacZα fragment of β-galactosidase; lacZ fragment
   6674..7102    +  rep_origin     f1 ori (sequence partly withheld): f1 bacteriophage origin of replication; arrow indicates direction of (+) strand synthesis
   7155..7259    +  promoter       AmpR promoter: bla
   7260..8120    +  CDS            AmpR: β-lactamase; bla; confers resistance to ampicillin, carbenicillin, and related antibiotics
   8291..8879    +  rep_origin     ori: high-copy-number ColE1/pMB1/pBR322/pUC origin of replication
   9062..9154    +  CDS            lacI (fragment): lac repressor; lacI; The lac repressor binds to the lac operator to inhibit transcription in E. coli. This inhibition can be relieved by adding lactose or isopropyl-β-D-thiogalactopyranoside (IPTG).
   9167..9188    +  protein_bind   CAP binding site: CAP binding activates transcription in the presence of cAMP. E. coli catabolite activator protein
   9203..9233    +  promoter       lac promoter: promoter for the E. coli lac operon
   9241..9257    +  protein_bind   lac operator: The lac repressor binds to the lac operator to inhibit transcription in E. coli. This inhibition can be relieved by adding lactose or isopropyl-β-D-thiogalactopyranoside (IPTG). lac repressor encoded by lacI
   9302..9320    +  promoter       T3 promoter: promoter for bacteriophage T3 RNA polymerase
>Addgene plasmid #141746 | TFORF0875 | addgene full sequence | sequence record 404268 | Addgene NGS Result
TTAATGTAGTCTTATGCAATACTCTTGTAGTCTTGCAACATGGTAACGATGAGTTAGCAACATGCCTTAC
AAGGAGAGAAAAAGCACCGTGCATGCCGATTGGTGGAAGTAAGGTGGTACGATCGTGCCTTATTAGGAAG
GCAACAGACGGGTCTGACATGGATTGGACGAACCACTGAATTGCCGCATTGCAGAGATATTGTATTTAAG
TGCCTAGCTCGATACATAAACGGGTCTCTCTGGTTAGACCAGATCTGAGCCTGGGAGCTCTCTGGCTAAC
TAGGGAACCCACTGCTTAAGCCTCAATAAAGCTTGCCTTGAGTGCTTCAAGTAGTGTGTGCCCGTCTGTT
GTGTGACTCTGGTAACTAGAGATCCCTCAGACCCTTTTAGTCAGTGTGGAAAATCTCTAGCAGTGGCGCC
CGAACAGGGACTTGAAAGCGAAAGGGAAACCAGAGGAGCTCTCTCGACGCAGGACTCGGCTTGCTGAAGC
GCGCACGGCAAGAGGCGAGGGGCGGCGACTGGTGAGTACGCCAAAAATTTTGACTAGCGGAGGCTAGAAG
GAGAGAGATGGGTGCGAGAGCGTCAGTATTAAGCGGGGGAGAATTAGATCGCGATGGGAAAAAATTCGGT
TAAGGCCAGGGGGAAAGAAAAAATATAAATTAAAACATATAGTATGGGCAAGCAGGGAGCTAGAACGATT
CGCAGTTAATCCTGGCCTGTTAGAAACATCAGAAGGCTGTAGACAAATACTGGGACAGCTACAACCATCC
CTTCAGACAGGATCAGAAGAACTTAGATCATTATATAATACAGTAGCAACCCTCTATTGTGTGCATCAAA
GGATAGAGATAAAAGACACCAAGGAAGCTTTAGACAAGATAGAGGAAGAGCAAAACAAAAGTAAGACCAC
CGCACAGCAAGCGGCCGCTGATCTTCAGACCTGGAGGAGGAGATATGAGGGACAATTGGAGAAGTGAATT
ATATAAATATAAAGTAGTAAAAATTGAACCATTAGGAGTAGCACCCACCAAGGCAAAGAGAAGAGTGGTG
CAGAGAGAAAAAAGAGCAGTGGGAATAGGAGCTTTGTTCCTTGGGTTCTTGGGAGCAGCAGGAAGCACTA
TGGGCGCAGCGTCAATGACGCTGACGGTACAGGCCAGACAATTATTGTCTGGTATAGTGCAGCAGCAGAA
CAATTTGCTGAGGGCTATTGAGGCGCAACAGCATCTGTTGCAACTCACAGTCTGGGGCATCAAGCAGCTC
CAGGCAAGAATCCTGGCTGTGGAAAGATACCTAAAGGATCAACAGCTCCTGGGGATTTGGGGTTGCTCTG
GAAAACTCATTTGCACCACTGCTGTGCCTTGGAATGCTAGTTGGAGTAATAAATCTCTGGAACAGATTTG
GAATCACACGACCTGGATGGAGTGGGACAGAGAAATTAACAATTACACAAGCTTAATACACTCCTTAATT
GAAGAATCGCAAAACCAGCAAGAAAAGAATGAACAAGAATTATTGGAATTAGATAAATGGGCAAGTTTGT
GGAATTGGTTTAACATAACAAATTGGCTGTGGTATATAAAATTATTCATAATGATAGTAGGAGGCTTGGT
AGGTTTAAGAATAGTTTTTGCTGTACTTTCTATAGTGAATAGAGTTAGGCAGGGATATTCACCATTATCG
TTTCAGACCCACCTCCCAACCCCGAGGGGACCCATGCATTGCATCTCAATTAGTCAGCAACCAGGTGTGG
AAAGTCCCCAGGCTCCCCAGCAGGCAGAAGTATGCAAAGCATGCGTCTCAATTAGTCAGCAACCATAGTC
CCGCCCCTAACTCCGCCCATCCCGCCCCTAACTCCGCCCAGTTCCGCCCATTCTCCGCCCCATGGCTGAC
TAATTTTTTTTATTTATGCAGAGGCCGAGGCCGCCTCGGCCTCTGAGCTATTCCAGAAGTAGTGAGGAGG
CTTTTTTGGAGGCCTAGGCTTTTGCAAAAAGCTTTCTAGAGGTACCACCGGAGCTTACCATGACCGAGTA
CAAGCCCACGGTGCGCCTCGCCACCCGCGACGACGTCCCCAGGGCCGTACGCACCCTCGCCGCCGCGTTC
GCCGACTACCCCGCCACGCGCCACACCGTCGATCCGGACCGCCACATCGAGCGGGTCACCGAGCTGCAAG
AACTCTTCCTCACGCGCGTCGGGCTCGACATCGGCAAGGTGTGGGTCGCGGACGACGGCGCCGCCGTGGC
GGTCTGGACCACGCCGGAGAGCGTCGAAGCGGGGGCGGTGTTCGCCGAGATCGGCCCGCGCATGGCCGAG
TTGAGCGGTTCCCGGCTGGCCGCGCAGCAACAGATGGAAGGCCTCCTGGCGCCGCACCGGCCCAAGGAGC
CCGCGTGGTTCCTGGCCACCGTCGGCGTCTCGCCCGACCACCAGGGCAAGGGTCTGGGCAGCGCCGTCGT
GCTCCCCGGAGTGGAGGCGGCCGAGCGCGCCGGGGTGCCCGCCTTCCTGGAGACCTCCGCGCCCCGCAAC
CTCCCCTTCTACGAGCGGCTCGGCTTCACCGTCACCGCCGACGTCGAGGTGCCCGAAGGACCGCGCACCT
GGTGCATGACCCGCAAGCCCGGTGCCAGTTAACGAATTCTAGATCTTGAGACAAATGGCAGTATTCATCC
ACAATTTTAAAAGAAAAGGGGGGATTGGGGGGTACAGTGCAGGGGAAAGAATAGTAGACATAATAGCAAC
AGACATACAAACTAAAGAATTACAAAAACAAATTACAAAAATTCAAAATTTTCGGGTTTATTACAGGGAC
AGCAGAGATCCACTTTGGCGCCGGCTCGAGGCCTGCAGGTGCAAAGATGGATAAAGTTTTAAACAGAGAG
GAATCTTTGCAGCTAATGGACCTTCTAGGTCTTGAAAGGAGTGGGAATTGGCTCCGGTGCCCGTCAGTGG
GCAGAGCGCACATCGCCCACAGTCCCCGAGAAGTTGGGGGGAGGGGTCGGCAATTGAACCGGTGCCTAGA
GAAGGTGGCGCGGGGTAAACTGGGAAAGTGATGTCGTGTACTGGCTCCGCCTTTTTCCCGAGGGTGGGGG
AGAACCGTATATAAGTGCAGTAGTCGCCGTGAACGTTCTTTTTCGCAACGGGTTTGCCGCCAGAACACAG
GTAAGTGCCGTGTGTGGTTCCCGCGGGCCTGGCCTCTTTACGGGTTATGGCCCTTGCGTGCCTTGAATTA
CTTCCACCTGGCTGCAGTACGTGATTCTTGATCCCGAGCTTCGGGTTGGAAGTGGGTGGGAGAGTTCGAG
GCCTTGCGCTTAAGGAGCCCCTTCGCCTCGTGCTTGAGTTGAGGCCTGGCCTGGGCGCTGGGGCCGCCGC
GTGCGAATCTGGTGGCACCTTCGCGCCTGTCTCGCTGCTTTCGATAAGTCTCTAGCCATTTAAAATTTTT
GATGACCTGCTGCGACGCTTTTTTTCTGGCAAGATAGTCTTGTAAATGCGGGCCAAGATCTGCACACTGG
TATTTCGGTTTTTGGGGCCGCGGGCGGCGACGGGGCCCGTGCGTCCCAGCGCACATGTTCGGCGAGGCGG
GGCCTGCGAGCGCGGCCACCGAGAATCGGACGGGGGTAGTCTCAAGCTGGCCGGCCTGCTCTGGTGCCTG
GCCTCGCGCCGCCGTGTATCGCCCCGCCCTGGGCGGCAAGGCTGGCCCGGTCGGCACCAGTTGCGTGAGC
GGAAAGATGGCCGCTTCCCGGCCCTGCTGCAGGGAGCTCAAAATGGAGGACGCGGCGCTCGGGAGAGCGG
GCGGGTGAGTCACCCACACAAAGGAAAAGGGCCTTTCCGTCCTCAGCCGTCGCTTCATGTGACTCCACGG
AGTACCGGGCGCCGTCCAGGCACCTCGATTAGTTCTCGAGCTTTTGGAGTACGTCGTCTTTAGGTTGGGG
GGAGGGGTTTTATGCGATGGAGTTTCCCCACACTGAGTGGGTGGAGACTGAAGTTAGGCCAGCTTGGCAC
TTGATGTAATTCTCCTTGGAATTTGCCCTTTTTGAGTTTGGATCTTGGTTCATTCTCAAGCCTCAGACAG
TGGTTCAAAGTTTTTTTCTTCCATTTCAGGTGTCGTGAGGCTAGCACCGCCACCATGGTGGCCACCAACA
CCCCCCACAGCACCCTGAGCGTCAACTGGAGCCTCCTGCTATCCCCTGAGCCCGATGGGGGCCTGATGGT
GCTCCCTAAGGACAGCATTCAGTTTTCTTCTGCCCTTGTTTTTACCAGGCTGCTTGAGTTTGACAGCACC
AACGTGTCCGATACGGCAGCAAAGCCTTTGGGAAGACCATATCCTCCATACTCCTTGGCCGATTTCTCTT
GGAACAACATCACTGATTCATTGGATCCTGCCACCCTGAGTGCCACATTTCAAGGCCACCCCATGAACGA
CCCTACCAGGACTTTTGCCAATGGCAGCCTGGCCTTCAGGGTCCAGGCCTTTTCCAGGTCCAGCCGACCA
GCCCAACCCCCTCGCCTCCTGCACACAGCAGACACCTGTCAGCTAGAGGTGGCCCTGATTGGAGCCTCTC
CCCGGGGAAACCGTTCCCTGTTTGGGCTGGAGGTAGCCACATTGGGCCAGGGCCCTGACTGCCCCTCAAT
GCAGGAGCAGCACTCCATCGACGATGAATATGCACCGGCCGTCTTCCAGTTGGACCAGCTACTGTGGGGC
TCCCTCCCATCAGGCTTTGCACAGTGGCGACCAGTGGCTTACTCCCAGAAGCCGGGGGGCCGAGAATCAG
CCCTGCCCTGCCAAGCTTCCCCTCTTCATCCTGCCTTAGCATACTCTCTTCCCCAGTCACCCATTGTCCG
AGCCTTCTTTGGGTCCCAGAATAACTTCTGTGCCTTCAATCTGACGTTCGGGGCTTCCACAGGCCCTGGC
TATTGGGACCAACACTACCTCAGCTGGTCGATGCTCCTGGGTGTGGGCTTCCCTCCAGTGGACGGCTTGT
CCCCACTAGTCCTGGGCATCATGGCAGTGGCCCTGGGTGCCCCAGGGCTCATGCTGCTAGGGGGCGGCTT
GGTTCTGCTGCTGCACCACAAGAAGTACTCAGAGTACCAGTCCATAAATTAGTAATGAACTAGTCCGTAA
CTTGAAAGTATTTCGATTTCTTGGCTTTATATATCTTGTGGAAAGGACGACGTGTGTCACCTCGGCTTCC
CACCACGCGTTAAGTCGACAATCAACCTCTGGATTACAAAATTTGTGAAAGATTGACTGGTATTCTTAAC
TATGTTGCTCCTTTTACGCTATGTGGATACGCTGCTTTAATGCCTTTGTATCATGCTATTGCTTCCCGTA
TGGCTTTCATTTTCTCCTCCTTGTATAAATCCTGGTTGCTGTCTCTTTATGAGGAGTTGTGGCCCGTTGT
CAGGCAACGTGGCGTGGTGTGCACTGTGTTTGCTGACGCAACCCCCACTGGTTGGGGCATTGCCACCACC
TGTCAGCTCCTTTCCGGGACTTTCGCTTTCCCCCTCCCTATTGCCACGGCGGAACTCATCGCCGCCTGCC
TTGCCCGCTGCTGGACAGGGGCTCGGCTGTTGGGCACTGACAATTCCGTGGTGTTGTCGGGGAAATCATC
GTCCTTTCCTTGGCTGCTCGCCTGTGTTGCCACCTGGATTCTGCGCGGGACGTCCTTCTGCTACGTCCCT
TCGGCCCTCAATCCAGCGGACCTTCCTTCCCGCGGCCTGCTGCCGGCTCTGCGGCCTCTTCCGCGTCTTC
GCCTTCGCCCTCAGACGAGTCGGATCTCCCTTTGGGCCGCCTCCCCGCGTCGACTTTAAGACCAATGACT
TACAAGGCAGCTGTAGATCTTAGCCACTTTTTAAAAGAAAAGGGGGGACTGGAAGGGCTAATTCACTCCC
AACGAAGACAAGATCTGCTTTTTGCTTGTACTGGGTCTCTCTGGTTAGACCAGATCTGAGCCTGGGAGCT
CTCTGGCTAACTAGGGAACCCACTGCTTAAGCCTCAATAAAGCTTGCCTTGAGTGCTTCAAGTAGTGTGT
GCCCGTCTGTTGTGTGACTCTGGTAACTAGAGATCCCTCAGACCCTTTTAGTCAGTGTGGAAAATCTCTA
GCAGTACGTATAGTAGTTCATGTCATCTTATTATTCAGTATTTATAACTTGCAAAGAAATGAATATCAGA
GAGTGAGAGGAACTTGTTTATTGCAGCTTATAATGGTTACAAATAAAGCAATAGCATCACAAATTTCACA
AATAAAGCATTTTTTTCACTGCATTCTAGTTGTGGTTTGTCCAAACTCATCAATGTATCTTATCATGTCT
GGCTCTAGCTATCCCGCCCCTAACTCCGCCCATCCCGCCCCTAACTCCGCCCAGTTCCGCCCATTCTCCG
CCCCATGGCTGACTAATTTTTTTTATTTATGCAGAGGCCGAGGCCGCCTCGGCCTCTGAGCTATTCCAGA
AGTAGTGAGGAGGCTTTTTTGGAGGCCTAGGGACGTACCCAATTCGCCCTATAGTGAGTCGTATTACGCG
CGCTCACTGGCCGTCGTTTTACAACGTCGTGACTGGGAAAACCCTGGCGTTACCCAACTTAATCGCCTTG
CAGCACATCCCCCTTTCGCCAGCTGGCGTAATAGCGAAGAGGCCCGCACCGATCGCCCTTCCCAACAGTT
GCGCAGCCTGAATGGCGAATGGG
[124 nt withheld, positions 6674-6797]
C
[91 nt withheld, positions 6799-6889]
A
[49 nt withheld, positions 6891-6939]
CCTTTGACGTTGGAGTCCACGTTCTTT
[37 nt withheld, positions 6967-7003]
ACCCTATCTCGGTCTATTCTTTTGATTTATAAGGGATTTTGCCGATTTCGGCCTATTGGTTAAAAAATGA
GCTGATTTAACAAAAATTTAACGCGAATTTTAACAAAATATTAACGCTTACAATTTAGGTGGCACTTTTC
GGGGAAATGTGCGCGGAACCCCTATTTGTTTATTTTTCTAAATACATTCAAATATGTATCCGCTCATGAG
ACAATAACCCTGATAAATGCTTCAATAATATTGAAAAAGGAAGAGTATGAGTATTCAACATTTCCGTGTC
GCCCTTATTCCCTTTTTTGCGGCATTTTGCCTTCCTGTTTTTGCTCACCCAGAAACGCTGGTGAAAGTAA
AAGATGCTGAAGATCAGTTGGGTGCACGAGTGGGTTACATCGAACTGGATCTCAACAGCGGTAAGATCCT
TGAGAGTTTTCGCCCCGAAGAACGTTTTCCAATGATGAGCACTTTTAAAGTTCTGCTATGTGGCGCGGTA
TTATCCCGTATTGACGCCGGGCAAGAGCAACTCGGTCGCCGCATACACTATTCTCAGAATGACTTGGTTG
AGTACTCACCAGTCACAGAAAAGCATCTTACGGATGGCATGACAGTAAGAGAATTATGCAGTGCTGCCAT
AACCATGAGTGATAACACTGCGGCCAACTTACTTCTGACAACGATCGGAGGACCGAAGGAGCTAACCGCT
TTTTTGCACAACATGGGGGATCATGTAACTCGCCTTGATCGTTGGGAACCGGAGCTGAATGAAGCCATAC
CAAACGACGAGCGTGACACCACGATGCCTGTAGCAATGGCAACAACGTTGCGCAAACTATTAACTGGCGA
ACTACTTACTCTAGCTTCCCGGCAACAATTAATAGACTGGATGGAGGCGGATAAAGTTGCAGGACCACTT
CTGCGCTCGGCCCTTCCGGCTGGCTGGTTTATTGCTGATAAATCTGGAGCCGGTGAGCGTGGGTCTCGCG
GTATCATTGCAGCACTGGGGCCAGATGGTAAGCCCTCCCGTATCGTAGTTATCTACACGACGGGGAGTCA
GGCAACTATGGATGAACGAAATAGACAGATCGCTGAGATAGGTGCCTCACTGATTAAGCATTGGTAACTG
TCAGACCAAGTTTACTCATATATACTTTAGATTGATTTAAAACTTCATTTTTAATTTAAAAGGATCTAGG
TGAAGATCCTTTTTGATAATCTCATGACCAAAATCCCTTAACGTGAGTTTTCGTTCCACTGAGCGTCAGA
CCCCGTAGAAAAGATCAAAGGATCTTCTTGAGATCCTTTTTTTCTGCGCGTAATCTGCTGCTTGCAAACA
AAAAAACCACCGCTACCAGCGGTGGTTTGTTTGCCGGATCAAGAGCTACCAACTCTTTTTCCGAAGGTAA
CTGGCTTCAGCAGAGCGCAGATACCAAATACTGTTCTTCTAGTGTAGCCGTAGTTAGGCCACCACTTCAA
GAACTCTGTAGCACCGCCTACATACCTCGCTCTGCTAATCCTGTTACCAGTGGCTGCTGCCAGTGGCGAT
AAGTCGTGTCTTACCGGGTTGGACTCAAGACGATAGTTACCGGATAAGGCGCAGCGGTCGGGCTGAACGG
GGGGTTCGTGCACACAGCCCAGCTTGGAGCGAACGACCTACACCGAACTGAGATACCTACAGCGTGAGCT
ATGAGAAAGCGCCACGCTTCCCGAAGGGAGAAAGGCGGACAGGTATCCGGTAAGCGGCAGGGTCGGAACA
GGAGAGCGCACGAGGGAGCTTCCAGGGGGAAACGCCTGGTATCTTTATAGTCCTGTCGGGTTTCGCCACC
TCTGACTTGAGCGTCGATTTTTGTGATGCTCGTCAGGGGGGCGGAGCCTATGGAAAAACGCCAGCAACGC
GGCCTTTTTACGGTTCCTGGCCTTTTGCTGGCCTTTTGCTCACATGTTCTTTCCTGCGTTATCCCCTGAT
TCTGTGGATAACCGTATTACCGCCTTTGAGTGAGCTGATACCGCTCGCCGCAGCCGAACGACCGAGCGCA
GCGAGTCAGTGAGCGAGGAAGCGGAAGAGCGCCCAATACGCAAACCGCCTCTCCCCGCGCGTTGGCCGAT
TCATTAATGCAGCTGGCACGACAGGTTTCCCGACTGGAAAGCGGGCAGTGAGCGCAACGCAATTAATGTG
AGTTAGCTCACTCATTAGGCACCCCAGGCTTTACACTTTATGCTTCCGGCTCGTATGTTGTGTGGAATTG
TGAGCGGATAACAATTTCACACAGGAAACAGCTATGACCATGATTACGCCAAGCGCGCAATTAACCCTCA
CTAAAGGGAACAAAAGCTGGAGCTGCAAGC
