>Addgene plasmid #141746 | TFORF0875 | depositor partial sequence | sequence record 277375 | Insert
ACCGCCACCATGGTGGCCACCAACACCCCCCACAGCACCCTGAGCGTCAACTGGAGCCTCCTGCTATCCC
CTGAGCCCGATGGGGGCCTGATGGTGCTCCCTAAGGACAGCATTCAGTTTTCTTCTGCCCTTGTTTTTAC
CAGGCTGCTTGAGTTTGACAGCACCAACGTGTCCGATACGGCAGCAAAGCCTTTGGGAAGACCATATCCT
CCATACTCCTTGGCCGATTTCTCTTGGAACAACATCACTGATTCATTGGATCCTGCCACCCTGAGTGCCA
CATTTCAAGGCCACCCCATGAACGACCCTACCAGGACTTTTGCCAATGGCAGCCTGGCCTTCAGGGTCCA
GGCCTTTTCCAGGTCCAGCCGACCAGCCCAACCCCCTCGCCTCCTGCACACAGCAGACACCTGTCAGCTA
GAGGTGGCCCTGATTGGAGCCTCTCCCCGGGGAAACCGTTCCCTGTTTGGGCTGGAGGTAGCCACATTGG
GCCAGGGCCCTGACTGCCCCTCAATGCAGGAGCAGCACTCCATCGACGATGAATATGCACCGGCCGTCTT
CCAGTTGGACCAGCTACTGTGGGGCTCCCTCCCATCAGGCTTTGCACAGTGGCGACCAGTGGCTTACTCC
CAGAAGCCGGGGGGCCGAGAATCAGCCCTGCCCTGCCAAGCTTCCCCTCTTCATCCTGCCTTAGCATACT
CTCTTCCCCAGTCACCCATTGTCCGAGCCTTCTTTGGGTCCCAGAATAACTTCTGTGCCTTCAATCTGAC
GTTCGGGGCTTCCACAGGCCCTGGCTATTGGGACCAACACTACCTCAGCTGGTCGATGCTCCTGGGTGTG
GGCTTCCCTCCAGTGGACGGCTTGTCCCCACTAGTCCTGGGCATCATGGCAGTGGCCCTGGGTGCCCCAG
GGCTCATGCTGCTAGGGGGCGGCTTGGTTCTGCTGCTGCACCACAAGAAGTACTCAGAGTACCAGTCCAT
AAATTAGTAATGAACTAGTCCGTAACTTGAAAGTATTTCGATTTCTTGGCTTTATATATCTTGTGGAAAG
GACGACGTGTGTCACCTCGGCTTCCCACC
