>Addgene plasmid #141746 | TFORF0875 | depositor partial sequence | sequence record 277376 | Barcode
CGTGTGTCACCTCGGCTTCCCACC
